>Addgene plasmid #142827 | TFORF1691 | addgene full sequence | sequence record 396021 | Addgene NGS Result
TTAATGTAGTCTTATGCAATACTCTTGTAGTCTTGCAACATGGTAACGATGAGTTAGCAACATGCCTTAC
AAGGAGAGAAAAAGCACCGTGCATGCCGATTGGTGGAAGTAAGGTGGTACGATCGTGCCTTATTAGGAAG
GCAACAGACGGGTCTGACATGGATTGGACGAACCACTGAATTGCCGCATTGCAGAGATATTGTATTTAAG
TGCCTAGCTCGATACATAAACGGGTCTCTCTGGTTAGACCAGATCTGAGCCTGGGAGCTCTCTGGCTAAC
TAGGGAACCCACTGCTTAAGCCTCAATAAAGCTTGCCTTGAGTGCTTCAAGTAGTGTGTGCCCGTCTGTT
GTGTGACTCTGGTAACTAGAGATCCCTCAGACCCTTTTAGTCAGTGTGGAAAATCTCTAGCAGTGGCGCC
CGAACAGGGACTTGAAAGCGAAAGGGAAACCAGAGGAGCTCTCTCGACGCAGGACTCGGCTTGCTGAAGC
GCGCACGGCAAGAGGCGAGGGGCGGCGACTGGTGAGTACGCCAAAAATTTTGACTAGCGGAGGCTAGAAG
GAGAGAGATGGGTGCGAGAGCGTCAGTATTAAGCGGGGGAGAATTAGATCGCGATGGGAAAAAATTCGGT
TAAGGCCAGGGGGAAAGAAAAAATATAAATTAAAACATATAGTATGGGCAAGCAGGGAGCTAGAACGATT
CGCAGTTAATCCTGGCCTGTTAGAAACATCAGAAGGCTGTAGACAAATACTGGGACAGCTACAACCATCC
CTTCAGACAGGATCAGAAGAACTTAGATCATTATATAATACAGTAGCAACCCTCTATTGTGTGCATCAAA
GGATAGAGATAAAAGACACCAAGGAAGCTTTAGACAAGATAGAGGAAGAGCAAAACAAAAGTAAGACCAC
CGCACAGCAAGCGGCCGCTGATCTTCAGACCTGGAGGAGGAGATATGAGGGACAATTGGAGAAGTGAATT
ATATAAATATAAAGTAGTAAAAATTGAACCATTAGGAGTAGCACCCACCAAGGCAAAGAGAAGAGTGGTG
CAGAGAGAAAAAAGAGCAGTGGGAATAGGAGCTTTGTTCCTTGGGTTCTTGGGAGCAGCAGGAAGCACTA
TGGGCGCAGCGTCAATGACGCTGACGGTACAGGCCAGACAATTATTGTCTGGTATAGTGCAGCAGCAGAA
CAATTTGCTGAGGGCTATTGAGGCGCAACAGCATCTGTTGCAACTCACAGTCTGGGGCATCAAGCAGCTC
CAGGCAAGAATCCTGGCTGTGGAAAGATACCTAAAGGATCAACAGCTCCTGGGGATTTGGGGTTGCTCTG
GAAAACTCATTTGCACCACTGCTGTGCCTTGGAATGCTAGTTGGAGTAATAAATCTCTGGAACAGATTTG
GAATCACACGACCTGGATGGAGTGGGACAGAGAAATTAACAATTACACAAGCTTAATACACTCCTTAATT
GAAGAATCGCAAAACCAGCAAGAAAAGAATGAACAAGAATTATTGGAATTAGATAAATGGGCAAGTTTGT
GGAATTGGTTTAACATAACAAATTGGCTGTGGTATATAAAATTATTCATAATGATAGTAGGAGGCTTGGT
AGGTTTAAGAATAGTTTTTGCTGTACTTTCTATAGTGAATAGAGTTAGGCAGGGATATTCACCATTATCG
TTTCAGACCCACCTCCCAACCCCGAGGGGACCCATGCATTGCATCTCAATTAGTCAGCAACCAGGTGTGG
AAAGTCCCCAGGCTCCCCAGCAGGCAGAAGTATGCAAAGCATGCGTCTCAATTAGTCAGCAACCATAGTC
CCGCCCCTAACTCCGCCCATCCCGCCCCTAACTCCGCCCAGTTCCGCCCATTCTCCGCCCCATGGCTGAC
TAATTTTTTTTATTTATGCAGAGGCCGAGGCCGCCTCGGCCTCTGAGCTATTCCAGAAGTAGTGAGGAGG
CTTTTTTGGAGGCCTAGGCTTTTGCAAAAAGCTTTCTAGAGGTACCACCGGAGCTTACCATGACCGAGTA
CAAGCCCACGGTGCGCCTCGCCACCCGCGACGACGTCCCCAGGGCCGTACGCACCCTCGCCGCCGCGTTC
GCCGACTACCCCGCCACGCGCCACACCGTCGATCCGGACCGCCACATCGAGCGGGTCACCGAGCTGCAAG
AACTCTTCCTCACGCGCGTCGGGCTCGACATCGGCAAGGTGTGGGTCGCGGACGACGGCGCCGCCGTGGC
GGTCTGGACCACGCCGGAGAGCGTCGAAGCGGGGGCGGTGTTCGCCGAGATCGGCCCGCGCATGGCCGAG
TTGAGCGGTTCCCGGCTGGCCGCGCAGCAACAGATGGAAGGCCTCCTGGCGCCGCACCGGCCCAAGGAGC
CCGCGTGGTTCCTGGCCACCGTCGGCGTCTCGCCCGACCACCAGGGCAAGGGTCTGGGCAGCGCCGTCGT
GCTCCCCGGAGTGGAGGCGGCCGAGCGCGCCGGGGTGCCCGCCTTCCTGGAGACCTCCGCGCCCCGCAAC
CTCCCCTTCTACGAGCGGCTCGGCTTCACCGTCACCGCCGACGTCGAGGTGCCCGAAGGACCGCGCACCT
GGTGCATGACCCGCAAGCCCGGTGCCAGTTAACGAATTCTAGATCTTGAGACAAATGGCAGTATTCATCC
ACAATTTTAAAAGAAAAGGGGGGATTGGGGGGTACAGTGCAGGGGAAAGAATAGTAGACATAATAGCAAC
AGACATACAAACTAAAGAATTACAAAAACAAATTACAAAAATTCAAAATTTTCGGGTTTATTACAGGGAC
AGCAGAGATCCACTTTGGCGCCGGCTCGAGGCCTGCAGGTGCAAAGATGGATAAAGTTTTAAACAGAGAG
GAATCTTTGCAGCTAATGGACCTTCTAGGTCTTGAAAGGAGTGGGAATTGGCTCCGGTGCCCGTCAGTGG
GCAGAGCGCACATCGCCCACAGTCCCCGAGAAGTTGGGGGGAGGGGTCGGCAATTGAACCGGTGCCTAGA
GAAGGTGGCGCGGGGTAAACTGGGAAAGTGATGTCGTGTACTGGCTCCGCCTTTTTCCCGAGGGTGGGGG
AGAACCGTATATAAGTGCAGTAGTCGCCGTGAACGTTCTTTTTCGCAACGGGTTTGCCGCCAGAACACAG
GTAAGTGCCGTGTGTGGTTCCCGCGGGCCTGGCCTCTTTACGGGTTATGGCCCTTGCGTGCCTTGAATTA
CTTCCACCTGGCTGCAGTACGTGATTCTTGATCCCGAGCTTCGGGTTGGAAGTGGGTGGGAGAGTTCGAG
GCCTTGCGCTTAAGGAGCCCCTTCGCCTCGTGCTTGAGTTGAGGCCTGGCCTGGGCGCTGGGGCCGCCGC
GTGCGAATCTGGTGGCACCTTCGCGCCTGTCTCGCTGCTTTCGATAAGTCTCTAGCCATTTAAAATTTTT
GATGACCTGCTGCGACGCTTTTTTTCTGGCAAGATAGTCTTGTAAATGCGGGCCAAGATCTGCACACTGG
TATTTCGGTTTTTGGGGCCGCGGGCGGCGACGGGGCCCGTGCGTCCCAGCGCACATGTTCGGCGAGGCGG
GGCCTGCGAGCGCGGCCACCGAGAATCGGACGGGGGTAGTCTCAAGCTGGCCGGCCTGCTCTGGTGCCTG
GCCTCGCGCCGCCGTGTATCGCCCCGCCCTGGGCGGCAAGGCTGGCCCGGTCGGCACCAGTTGCGTGAGC
GGAAAGATGGCCGCTTCCCGGCCCTGCTGCAGGGAGCTCAAAATGGAGGACGCGGCGCTCGGGAGAGCGG
GCGGGTGAGTCACCCACACAAAGGAAAAGGGCCTTTCCGTCCTCAGCCGTCGCTTCATGTGACTCCACGG
AGTACCGGGCGCCGTCCAGGCACCTCGATTAGTTCTCGAGCTTTTGGAGTACGTCGTCTTTAGGTTGGGG
GGAGGGGTTTTATGCGATGGAGTTTCCCCACACTGAGTGGGTGGAGACTGAAGTTAGGCCAGCTTGGCAC
TTGATGTAATTCTCCTTGGAATTTGCCCTTTTTGAGTTTGGATCTTGGTTCATTCTCAAGCCTCAGACAG
TGGTTCAAAGTTTTTTTCTTCCATTTCAGGTGTCGTGAGGCTAGCACCGCCACCATGGAAGGGCAGCACA
ACTACTTATGTGCTGGAAGAAATGACTGCATCGTTGATAAAATCCGCAGAAAAAACTGCCCAGCATGTCG
CCTTAGAAAGTGCTGTCAGGCTGGCATGGTCCTTGGAGGTCGAAAATTTAAAAAGTTCAATAAAGTCAGA
GTTGTGAGAGCACTGGATGCTGTTGCTCTCCCACAGCCAGTGGGCGTTCCAAATGAAAGCCAAGCCCTAA
GCCAGAGATTCACTTTTTCACCAGGTCAAGACATACAGTTGATTCCACCACTGATCAACCTGTTAATGAG
CATTGAACCAGATGTGATCTATGCAGGACATGACAACACAAAACCTGACACCTCCAGTTCTTTGCTGACA
AGTCTTAATCAACTAGGCGAGAGGCAACTTCTTTCAGTAGTCAAGTGGTCTAAATCATTGCCAGGTTTTC
GAAACTTACATATTGATGACCAGATAACTCTCATTCAGTATTCTTGGATGAGCTTAATGGTGTTTGGTCT
AGGATGGAGATCCTACAAACACGTCAGTGGGCAGATGCTGTATTTTGCACCTGATCTAATACTAAATGAA
CAGCGGATGAAAGAATCATCATTCTATTCATTATGCCTTACCATGTGGCAGATCCCACAGGAGTTTGTCA
AGCTTCAAGTTAGCCAAGAAGAGTTCCTCTGTATGAAAGTATTGTTACTTCTTAATACAATTCCTTTGGA
AGGGCTACGAAGTCAAACCCAGTTTGAGGAGATGAGGTCAAGCTACATTAGAGAGCTCATCAAGGCAATT
GGTTTGAGGCAAAAAGGAGTTGTGTCGAGCTCACAGCGTTTCTATCAACTTACAAAACTTCTTGATAACT
TGCATGATCTTGTCAAACAACTTCATCTGTACTGCTTGAATACATTTATCCAGTCCCGGGCACTGAGTGT
TGAATTTCCAGAAATGATGTCTGAAGTTATTGCTGCACAATTACCCAAGATATTGGCAGGGATGGTGAAA
CCCCTTCTCTTTCATAAAAAGTAGTAATGAACTAGTCCGTAACTTGAAAGTATTTCGATTTCTTGGCTTT
ATATATCTTGTGGAAAGGACGAGAATCGATACGGACCCAGTTGAACACGCGTTAAGTCGACAATCAACCT
CTGGATTACAAAATTTGTGAAAGATTGACTGGTATTCTTAACTATGTTGCTCCTTTTACGCTATGTGGAT
ACGCTGCTTTAATGCCTTTGTATCATGCTATTGCTTCCCGTATGGCTTTCATTTTCTCCTCCTTGTATAA
ATCCTGGTTGCTGTCTCTTTATGAGGAGTTGTGGCCCGTTGTCAGGCAACGTGGCGTGGTGTGCACTGTG
TTTGCTGACGCAACCCCCACTGGTTGGGGCATTGCCACCACCTGTCAGCTCCTTTCCGGGACTTTCGCTT
TCCCCCTCCCTATTGCCACGGCGGAACTCATCGCCGCCTGCCTTGCCCGCTGCTGGACAGGGGCTCGGCT
GTTGGGCACTGACAATTCCGTGGTGTTGTCGGGGAAATCATCGTCCTTTCCTTGGCTGCTCGCCTGTGTT
GCCACCTGGATTCTGCGCGGGACGTCCTTCTGCTACGTCCCTTCGGCCCTCAATCCAGCGGACCTTCCTT
CCCGCGGCCTGCTGCCGGCTCTGCGGCCTCTTCCGCGTCTTCGCCTTCGCCCTCAGACGAGTCGGATCTC
CCTTTGGGCCGCCTCCCCGCGTCGACTTTAAGACCAATGACTTACAAGGCAGCTGTAGATCTTAGCCACT
TTTTAAAAGAAAAGGGGGGACTGGAAGGGCTAATTCACTCCCAACGAAGACAAGATCTGCTTTTTGCTTG
TACTGGGTCTCTCTGGTTAGACCAGATCTGAGCCTGGGAGCTCTCTGGCTAACTAGGGAACCCACTGCTT
AAGCCTCAATAAAGCTTGCCTTGAGTGCTTCAAGTAGTGTGTGCCCGTCTGTTGTGTGACTCTGGTAACT
AGAGATCCCTCAGACCCTTTTAGTCAGTGTGGAAAATCTCTAGCAGTACGTATAGTAGTTCATGTCATCT
TATTATTCAGTATTTATAACTTGCAAAGAAATGAATATCAGAGAGTGAGAGGAACTTGTTTATTGCAGCT
TATAATGGTTACAAATAAAGCAATAGCATCACAAATTTCACAAATAAAGCATTTTTTTCACTGCATTCTA
GTTGTGGTTTGTCCAAACTCATCAATGTATCTTATCATGTCTGGCTCTAGCTATCCCGCCCCTAACTCCG
CCCATCCCGCCCCTAACTCCGCCCAGTTCCGCCCATTCTCCGCCCCATGGCTGACTAATTTTTTTTATTT
ATGCAGAGGCCGAGGCCGCCTCGGCCTCTGAGCTATTCCAGAAGTAGTGAGGAGGCTTTTTTGGAGGCCT
AGGGACGTACCCAATTCGCCCTATAGTGAGTCGTATTACGCGCGCTCACTGGCCGTCGTTTTACAACGTC
GTGACTGGGAAAACCCTGGCGTTACCCAACTTAATCGCCTTGCAGCACATCCCCCTTTCGCCAGCTGGCG
TAATAGCGAAGAGGCCCGCACCGATCGCCCTTCCCAACAGTTGCGCAGCCTGAATGGCGAATGGG
[124 nt withheld, positions 6716-6839]
C
[91 nt withheld, positions 6841-6931]
A
[49 nt withheld, positions 6933-6981]
CCTTTGACGTTGGAGTCCACGTTCTTT
[37 nt withheld, positions 7009-7045]
ACCCTATCTCGGTCTATTCTTTTGATTTATAAGGGATTTTGCCGATTTCGGCCTATTGGTTAAAAAATGA
GCTGATTTAACAAAAATTTAACGCGAATTTTAACAAAATATTAACGCTTACAATTTAGGTGGCACTTTTC
GGGGAAATGTGCGCGGAACCCCTATTTGTTTATTTTTCTAAATACATTCAAATATGTATCCGCTCATGAG
ACAATAACCCTGATAAATGCTTCAATAATATTGAAAAAGGAAGAGTATGAGTATTCAACATTTCCGTGTC
GCCCTTATTCCCTTTTTTGCGGCATTTTGCCTTCCTGTTTTTGCTCACCCAGAAACGCTGGTGAAAGTAA
AAGATGCTGAAGATCAGTTGGGTGCACGAGTGGGTTACATCGAACTGGATCTCAACAGCGGTAAGATCCT
TGAGAGTTTTCGCCCCGAAGAACGTTTTCCAATGATGAGCACTTTTAAAGTTCTGCTATGTGGCGCGGTA
TTATCCCGTATTGACGCCGGGCAAGAGCAACTCGGTCGCCGCATACACTATTCTCAGAATGACTTGGTTG
AGTACTCACCAGTCACAGAAAAGCATCTTACGGATGGCATGACAGTAAGAGAATTATGCAGTGCTGCCAT
AACCATGAGTGATAACACTGCGGCCAACTTACTTCTGACAACGATCGGAGGACCGAAGGAGCTAACCGCT
TTTTTGCACAACATGGGGGATCATGTAACTCGCCTTGATCGTTGGGAACCGGAGCTGAATGAAGCCATAC
CAAACGACGAGCGTGACACCACGATGCCTGTAGCAATGGCAACAACGTTGCGCAAACTATTAACTGGCGA
ACTACTTACTCTAGCTTCCCGGCAACAATTAATAGACTGGATGGAGGCGGATAAAGTTGCAGGACCACTT
CTGCGCTCGGCCCTTCCGGCTGGCTGGTTTATTGCTGATAAATCTGGAGCCGGTGAGCGTGGGTCTCGCG
GTATCATTGCAGCACTGGGGCCAGATGGTAAGCCCTCCCGTATCGTAGTTATCTACACGACGGGGAGTCA
GGCAACTATGGATGAACGAAATAGACAGATCGCTGAGATAGGTGCCTCACTGATTAAGCATTGGTAACTG
TCAGACCAAGTTTACTCATATATACTTTAGATTGATTTAAAACTTCATTTTTAATTTAAAAGGATCTAGG
TGAAGATCCTTTTTGATAATCTCATGACCAAAATCCCTTAACGTGAGTTTTCGTTCCACTGAGCGTCAGA
CCCCGTAGAAAAGATCAAAGGATCTTCTTGAGATCCTTTTTTTCTGCGCGTAATCTGCTGCTTGCAAACA
AAAAAACCACCGCTACCAGCGGTGGTTTGTTTGCCGGATCAAGAGCTACCAACTCTTTTTCCGAAGGTAA
CTGGCTTCAGCAGAGCGCAGATACCAAATACTGTTCTTCTAGTGTAGCCGTAGTTAGGCCACCACTTCAA
GAACTCTGTAGCACCGCCTACATACCTCGCTCTGCTAATCCTGTTACCAGTGGCTGCTGCCAGTGGCGAT
AAGTCGTGTCTTACCGGGTTGGACTCAAGACGATAGTTACCGGATAAGGCGCAGCGGTCGGGCTGAACGG
GGGGTTCGTGCACACAGCCCAGCTTGGAGCGAACGACCTACACCGAACTGAGATACCTACAGCGTGAGCT
ATGAGAAAGCGCCACGCTTCCCGAAGGGAGAAAGGCGGACAGGTATCCGGTAAGCGGCAGGGTCGGAACA
GGAGAGCGCACGAGGGAGCTTCCAGGGGGAAACGCCTGGTATCTTTATAGTCCTGTCGGGTTTCGCCACC
TCTGACTTGAGCGTCGATTTTTGTGATGCTCGTCAGGGGGGCGGAGCCTATGGAAAAACGCCAGCAACGC
GGCCTTTTTACGGTTCCTGGCCTTTTGCTGGCCTTTTGCTCACATGTTCTTTCCTGCGTTATCCCCTGAT
TCTGTGGATAACCGTATTACCGCCTTTGAGTGAGCTGATACCGCTCGCCGCAGCCGAACGACCGAGCGCA
GCGAGTCAGTGAGCGAGGAAGCGGAAGAGCGCCCAATACGCAAACCGCCTCTCCCCGCGCGTTGGCCGAT
TCATTAATGCAGCTGGCACGACAGGTTTCCCGACTGGAAAGCGGGCAGTGAGCGCAACGCAATTAATGTG
AGTTAGCTCACTCATTAGGCACCCCAGGCTTTACACTTTATGCTTCCGGCTCGTATGTTGTGTGGAATTG
TGAGCGGATAACAATTTCACACAGGAAACAGCTATGACCATGATTACGCCAAGCGCGCAATTAACCCTCA
CTAAAGGGAACAAAAGCTGGAGCTGCAAGC
Features (pLannotate 1.2.2; 31 found; start..end, strand, type, name):
      5..231     +  promoter       RSV promoter: Rous sarcoma virus enhancer/promoter
    232..412     +  LTR            5' LTR (truncated): truncated 5' long terminal repeat (LTR) from HIV-1
    459..584     +  misc_feature   HIV-1 Ψ: packaging signal of human immunodeficiency virus type 1
    568..931     +  CDS            HIV-1 gag (fragment): gag protein from human immunodeficiency virus 1; gag
   1077..1310    +  misc_feature   RRE: The Rev response element (RRE) of HIV-1 allows for Rev-dependent mRNA export from the nucleus to the cytoplasm.
   1687..1713    +  CDS            Rev (fragment): human immunodeficiency virus 1 (HIV-1) Rev protein; rev; enhances nuclear export of unspliced and incompletely spliced viral mRNAs
   1720..1743    +  promoter       SV40 promoter (fragment): SV40 early promoter
   1744..1815    +  promoter       SV40 promoter (fragment): SV40 enhancer and early promoter
   1839..1974    +  rep_origin     SV40 ori: SV40 origin of replication
   2020..2616    +  CDS            PuroR (fragment): puromycin N-acetyltransferase; pac from Streptomyces; confers resistance to puromycin
   2665..2782    +  misc_feature   cPPT/CTS: central polypurine tract and central termination sequence of HIV-1
   2847..2913    +  CDS            small t antigen (fragment): SV40 (simian virus 40) small t antigen
   2920..4098    +  promoter       EF-1α promoter: strong constitutive promoter for human elongation factor EF-1α
   4067..5110    +  CDS            PGR (fragment): PRGR_SHEEP - Also known as NR3C3. Experimental evidence at transcript level: Swiss-Prot protein existence level 2. The steroid hormones and their receptors are involved in the regulation of eukaryotic gene expression and affect cellular proliferation and differentiation in target tissues. Transcriptional activator of several progesteron-dependent promoters in a variety of cell types. Involved in activation of SRC-dependent MAPK signaling on hormone stimulation. From Ovis aries (Sheep).
   5147..5200    +  promoter       U6 promoter (fragment): RNA polymerase III promoter for human U6 snRNA
   5242..5830    +  misc_feature   WPRE: woodchuck hepatitis virus posttranscriptional regulatory element
   5881..5900    +  misc_feature   cPPT/CTS (fragment): central polypurine tract and central termination sequence of HIV-1
   5902..6135    +  LTR            3' LTR (ΔU3): self-inactivating 3' long terminal repeat (LTR) from HIV-1
   6213..6334    +  polyA_signal   SV40 poly(A) signal: SV40 polyadenylation signal
   6374..6509    +  rep_origin     SV40 ori: SV40 origin of replication
   6530..6548    -  promoter       T7 promoter: promoter for bacteriophage T7 RNA polymerase
   6556..6711    +  CDS            lacZα (fragment): LacZα fragment of β-galactosidase; lacZ fragment
   6716..7144    +  rep_origin     f1 ori (sequence partly withheld): f1 bacteriophage origin of replication; arrow indicates direction of (+) strand synthesis
   7197..7301    +  promoter       AmpR promoter: bla
   7302..8162    +  CDS            AmpR: β-lactamase; bla; confers resistance to ampicillin, carbenicillin, and related antibiotics
   8333..8921    +  rep_origin     ori: high-copy-number ColE1/pMB1/pBR322/pUC origin of replication
   9104..9196    +  CDS            lacI (fragment): lac repressor; lacI; The lac repressor binds to the lac operator to inhibit transcription in E. coli. This inhibition can be relieved by adding lactose or isopropyl-β-D-thiogalactopyranoside (IPTG).
   9209..9230    +  protein_bind   CAP binding site: CAP binding activates transcription in the presence of cAMP. E. coli catabolite activator protein
   9245..9275    +  promoter       lac promoter: promoter for the E. coli lac operon
   9283..9299    +  protein_bind   lac operator: The lac repressor binds to the lac operator to inhibit transcription in E. coli. This inhibition can be relieved by adding lactose or isopropyl-β-D-thiogalactopyranoside (IPTG). lac repressor encoded by lacI
   9344..9362    +  promoter       T3 promoter: promoter for bacteriophage T3 RNA polymerase
