[The description below was written by a language model from this plasmid's Addgene catalogue record and pLannotate feature annotations shown in this document.]
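Description:
TFORF1691 is a third-generation-style, self-inactivating lentiviral expression plasmid built on the pLX_TRC317 backbone, one member of a barcoded library of transcription factor open reading frames. It is propagated in E. coli through a high-copy ColE1/pUC-type origin with ampicillin selection (AmpR); an f1 origin and remnants of a lac/lacZα cloning region flanked by T7 and T3 promoters are also present in the bacterial portion. The depositor notes that the plasmid can recombine, as is common for LTR-containing vectors.

The viral cassette begins with an RSV promoter fused to a truncated HIV-1 5' LTR, which drives Tat-independent production of the genomic RNA in packaging cells. This is followed by the Ψ packaging signal with a gag fragment, the RRE for Rev-dependent nuclear export, and a cPPT/CTS element, and it ends in a ΔU3 3' LTR and an SV40 poly(A) signal. Within the provirus, an SV40 early promoter drives puromycin N-acetyltransferase for selection of transduced mammalian cells. A separate EF-1α promoter drives the insert, a human PGR (progesterone receptor, NR3C3) ORF of about 1.1 kb corresponding to a short transcript isoform rather than the full-length receptor. The automated annotation labels this region by homology to the sheep protein, but the catalogue records it as human. A WPRE downstream enhances transcript expression. The unique 24-bp barcode described for the collection is not annotated in the feature table. The short U6 promoter fragment between the ORF and the WPRE is also unexplained by the record.

The construct is intended for overexpressing PGR in mammalian cells, alone or in pooled screens where barcode sequencing identifies the transcription factor in each cell, for example in directed differentiation studies.
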