Addgene plasmid #142827: TFORF1691
Purpose: Lentiviral vector for overexpressing transcription factor ORFs with unique 24-bp barcodes. Barcodes facilitate identification of transcription factors in pooled screens.
Depositing lab: Feng Zhang. Depositing organization: Broad Institute. Publication: A transcription factor atlas of directed differentiation. Joung J, Ma S, Tay T, Geiger-Schuller KR, Kirchgatterer PC, Verdine VK, Guo B, Arias-Garcia MA, Allen WE, Singh A, Kuksenko O, Abudayyeh OO, Gootenberg JS, Fu Z, Macrae RK, Buenrostro JD, Regev A, Zhang F. Cell. 2023 Jan 5;186(1):209-229.e26. doi: 10.1016/j.cell.2022.11.026. PubMed 36608654.
Backbone
  Vector backbone: pLX_TRC317
  Backbone manufacturer: Broad Institute Genetic Perturbation Platform
  Backbone size w/o insert (bp): 8264
  Vector type: Mammalian Expression, Lentiviral
  Selectable markers: Puromycin
Growth in bacteria
  Bacterial resistance: Ampicillin, 100 μg/mL
  Growth temperature: 37°C
  Growth strain: NEB Stable
  Copy number: High Copy
Gene/Insert
  Gene/Insert name: PGR
  Species: H. sapiens (human)
  Insert size (bp): 1121
  Entrez Gene: PGR (a.k.a. NR3C3, PR)
  Promoter: EF1a
  Cloning method: Unknown
  Sequencing primers: 5′ GGGTGGAGACTGAAGTTAGGCCAG; 3′ CACATAGCGTAAAAGGAGCAACATAG
Terms and licenses: Academic/Nonprofit Terms; Industry Terms: Not Available to Industry
Depositor comments: NM_001271162,ENST00000534013 . The transcription factor ORF portion of this plasmid was synthesized by Genewiz. Please test multiple small colonies in case of plasmid recombination. To make this collection available in a timely manner, a portion of this collection was not fully sequenced by Addgene. If an Addgene verified full plasmid sequence is not available, please contact us prior to placing an order to request the full sequence.
How to cite: TFORF1691 was a gift from Feng Zhang (Addgene plasmid # 142827 ; http://n2t.net/addgene:142827 ; RRID:Addgene_142827)
