>Addgene plasmid #142827 | TFORF1691 | depositor partial sequence | sequence record 280619 | Insert
ACCGCCACCATGGAAGGGCAGCACAACTACTTATGTGCTGGAAGAAATGACTGCATCGTTGATAAAATCC
GCAGAAAAAACTGCCCAGCATGTCGCCTTAGAAAGTGCTGTCAGGCTGGCATGGTCCTTGGAGGTCGAAA
ATTTAAAAAGTTCAATAAAGTCAGAGTTGTGAGAGCACTGGATGCTGTTGCTCTCCCACAGCCAGTGGGC
GTTCCAAATGAAAGCCAAGCCCTAAGCCAGAGATTCACTTTTTCACCAGGTCAAGACATACAGTTGATTC
CACCACTGATCAACCTGTTAATGAGCATTGAACCAGATGTGATCTATGCAGGACATGACAACACAAAACC
TGACACCTCCAGTTCTTTGCTGACAAGTCTTAATCAACTAGGCGAGAGGCAACTTCTTTCAGTAGTCAAG
TGGTCTAAATCATTGCCAGGTTTTCGAAACTTACATATTGATGACCAGATAACTCTCATTCAGTATTCTT
GGATGAGCTTAATGGTGTTTGGTCTAGGATGGAGATCCTACAAACACGTCAGTGGGCAGATGCTGTATTT
TGCACCTGATCTAATACTAAATGAACAGCGGATGAAAGAATCATCATTCTATTCATTATGCCTTACCATG
TGGCAGATCCCACAGGAGTTTGTCAAGCTTCAAGTTAGCCAAGAAGAGTTCCTCTGTATGAAAGTATTGT
TACTTCTTAATACAATTCCTTTGGAAGGGCTACGAAGTCAAACCCAGTTTGAGGAGATGAGGTCAAGCTA
CATTAGAGAGCTCATCAAGGCAATTGGTTTGAGGCAAAAAGGAGTTGTGTCGAGCTCACAGCGTTTCTAT
CAACTTACAAAACTTCTTGATAACTTGCATGATCTTGTCAAACAACTTCATCTGTACTGCTTGAATACAT
TTATCCAGTCCCGGGCACTGAGTGTTGAATTTCCAGAAATGATGTCTGAAGTTATTGCTGCACAATTACC
CAAGATATTGGCAGGGATGGTGAAACCCCTTCTCTTTCATAAAAAGTAGTAATGAACTAGTCCGTAACTT
GAAAGTATTTCGATTTCTTGGCTTTATATATCTTGTGGAAAGGACGAGAATCGATACGGACCCAGTTGAA
C
