>Addgene plasmid #142827 | TFORF1691 | depositor partial sequence | sequence record 280620 | Barcode
GAATCGATACGGACCCAGTTGAAC
